>Addgene plasmid #33055 | pPGS-3HA-TEAD1 | addgene partial sequence | sequence record 41381 | T3 5'-GCAATTAACCCTCACTAAAGG-3'
CATGGCCTACCCATACGATGTTCCTGACTATGCGGGCTATCCCTATGACGTCCCGGACTATGCAGGATCC
TATCCATATGACGTTCCAGATTACGCTGCTCAGTGCGGCCGCGAAAGGATGAGTGACTCTGCAGATAAGC
CAATTGACAATGATGCAGAAGGGGTCTGGAGCCCCGACATCGAGCAAAGCTTTCAGGAGGCCCTGGCTAT
CTATCCACCATGTGGGAGGAGGAAAATCATCTTATCAGACGAAGGCAAAATGTATGGTAGGAATGAATTG
ATAGCCAGATACATCAAACTCAGGACAGGCAAGACGAGGACCAGAAAACAGGTGTCTAGTCACATTCAGG
TTCTTGCCAGAAGGAAATCTCGTGATTTTCATTCCAAGCTAAAGGATCAGACTGCAAAGGATAAGGCCCT
GCAGCACATGGCGGCCATGTCCTCAGCCCAGATCGTCTCGGCCACTGCCATTCATAACAAGCTGGGGCTG
CCTGGGATTCCACGCCCGACCTTCCCAGGGGCGCCGGGGTTCTGGCCGGGAATGATTCAAACAGGGCAGC
CAGGATCCTCACAAGACGTCAAGCCTTTTGTGCAGCAGGCCTACCCCATCCAGCCAGCGGTCACAGCCCC
CATTCCAGGGTTTGAGCCTGCATCGGCCCCAGCTCCCTCAGTCCCTGCCTGGCAAGGTCGCTCCATTGGC
ACAACCAAGCTTCGCCTGGTGGAATTTTCAGCTTTTCTCGAGCAGCAGCGAGACCCAGACTCGTACAACA
AACACCTCTTCGTGCACATTGGGCATGCCAACCATTCTTACAGTGACCCATTGCTTGAATCAGTGGACAT
TCGTCAGATTTATGACAAATTTCCTGAAAAGAAAGGTGGCTTAAAGGAACTGTTTGGAAAGGGCCCTCAA
AATGCCTTCTTCCTCGT
