[The description below was written by a language model from this plasmid's Addgene catalogue record.]
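Description:
pPGS-3HA-TEAD1 is an expression plasmid carrying human TEAD1 (also known as TEF-1 or TCF13), a TEA-domain transcription factor, built on the PGS-CITE-neo-HA backbone. The coding sequence is fused at its N terminus to a triple haemagglutinin (3HA) epitope tag, which allows the protein to be detected by western blotting or immunofluorescence and pulled down by immunoprecipitation with anti-HA antibodies without needing a TEAD1-specific reagent. In bacteria the plasmid is selected with ampicillin; the record lists the copy number as unknown and does not name the origin of replication.

The record gives no feature table and does not state the vector type, the promoter driving the insert or the intended host cells. The backbone name suggests a CITE element (a cap-independent translation enhancer, i.e. an IRES-type sequence) linked to a neomycin resistance gene. Such an arrangement would typically allow the tagged gene and a G418 selection marker to be translated from one transcript in mammalian cells, but this is an inference from the name alone and is not confirmed by the recorded fields.

The associated publication concerns the structure of the complex between YAP and TEAD, the transcriptional coactivator and DNA-binding partner that act downstream of the Hippo pathway. The construct therefore fits the expression of tagged TEAD1 in studies of that interaction, such as co-immunoprecipitation with YAP or tests of interface mutations. The record does not specify the exact experiments for which it was used.
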