Addgene plasmid #33055: pPGS-3HA-TEAD1
Depositing lab: Kunliang Guan. Depositing organization: University of California, San Diego (UCSD). Publication: Structural insights into the YAP and TEAD complex. Li Z, Zhao B, Wang P, Chen F, Dong Z, Yang H, Guan KL, Xu Y. Genes Dev. 2010 Feb 1;24(3):235-40. 10.1101/gad.1865810 PubMed 20123905.
Backbone
  Vector backbone: PGS-CITE-neo-HA
Growth in bacteria
  Bacterial resistance: Ampicillin, 100 μg/mL
  Growth temperature: 37°C
  Growth strain: DH5alpha
  Copy number: Unknown
Gene/Insert
  Gene/Insert name: TEAD1
  Species: H. sapiens (human)
  Entrez Gene: TEAD1 (a.k.a. AA, NTEF-1, REF1, TCF-13, TCF13, TEAD-1, TEF-1)
  Tag / fusion protein: 3HA (N terminal on insert)
Terms and licenses: Academic/Nonprofit Terms; Industry Terms: Not Available to Industry
How to cite: pPGS-3HA-TEAD1 was a gift from Kunliang Guan (Addgene plasmid # 33055 ; http://n2t.net/addgene:33055 ; RRID:Addgene_33055)
